>Addgene plasmid #62420 | MXS_CAG | depositor full sequence | sequence record 102481 | Full Sequence
CATGATATCAAACGCGAAGCTTACGCGTAACCTCGAGAACCCATGGTAATAGCGATGACTAATACGTAGA
TGTACTGCCAAGTAGGAAAGTCCCATAAGGTCATGTACTGGGCATAATGCCAGGCGGGCCATTTACCGTC
ATTGACGTCAATAGGGGGCGTACTTGGCATATGATACACTTGATGTACTGCCAAGTGGGCAGTTTACCGT
AAATACTCCACCCATTGACGTCAATGGAAAGTCCCTATTGGCGTTACTATGGGAACATACGTCATTATTG
ACGTCAATGGGCGGGGGTCGTTGGGCGGTCAGCCAGGCGGGCCATTTACCGTAAGTTATGTAACGCGGAA
CTCCATATATGGGCTATGAACTAATGACCCCGTAATTGATTACTATTAATAACTAGTCAATAATCAATGT
CGAGCCATGGTCGAGGTGAGCCCCACGTTCTGCTTCACTCTCCCCATCTCCCCCCCCTCCCCACCCCCAA
TTTTGTATTTATTTATTTTTTAATTATTTTGTGCAGCGATGGGGGCGGGGGGGGGGGGGGGGCGCGCGCC
AGGCGGGGCGGGGCGGGGCGAGGGGCGGGGCGGGCGAGGCGGAGAGGTGCGGCGGCAGCCAATCAGAGCG
GCGCGCTCCGAAAGTTTCCTTTTATGGCGAGGCGGCGGCGGCGGCGGCCCTATAAAAAGCGAAGCGCGCG
GCGGGCGGGAGTCGCTGCGCGCTGCCTTCGCCCCGTGCCCCGCTCCGCCGCCGCCTCGCGCCGCCCGCCC
CGGCTCTGACTGACCGCGTTACTCCCACAGGTGAGCGGGCGGGACGGCCCTTCTCCTCCGGGCTGTAATT
AGCGCTTGGTTTAATGACGGCTTGTTTCTTTTCTGTGGCTGCGTGAAAGCCTTGAGGGGCTCCGGGAGGG
CCCTTTGTGCGGGGGGAGCGGCTCGGGGGGTGCGTGCGTGTGTGTGTGCGTGGGGAGCGCCGCGTGCGGC
TCCGCGCTGCCCGGCGGCTGTGAGCGCTGCGGGCGCGGCGCGGGGCTTTGTGCGCTCCGCAGTGTGCGCG
AGGGGAGCGCGGCCGGGGGCGGTGCCCCGCGGTGCGGGGGGGGCTGCGAGGGGAACAAAGGCTGCGTGCG
GGGTGTGTGCGTGGGGGGGTGAGCAGGGGGTGTGGGCGCGTCGGTCGGGCTGCAACCCCCCCTGCACCCC
CCTCCCCGAGTTGCTGAGCACGGCCCGGCTTCGGGTGCGGGGCTCCGTACGGGGCGTGGCGCGGGGCTCG
CCGTGCCGGGCGGGGGGTGGCGGCAGGTGGGGGTGCCGGGCGGGGCGGGGCCGCCTCGGGCCGGGGAGGG
CTCGGGGGAGGGGCGCGGCGGCCCCCGGAGCGCCGGCGGCTGTCGAGGCGCGGCGAGCCGCAGCCATTGC
CTTTTATGGTAATCGTGCGAGAGGGCGCAGGGACTTCCTTTGTCCCAAATCTGTGCGGAGCCGAAATCTG
GGAGGCGCCGCCGCACCCCCTCTAGCGGGCGCGGGGCGAAGCGGTGCGGCGCCGGCAGGAAGGAAATGGG
CGGGGAGGGCCTTCGTGCGTCGCCGCGCCGCCGTCCCCTTCTCCCTCTCCAGCCTCGGGGCTGTCCGCGG
GGGGACGGCTGCCTTCGGGGGGGACGGGGCAGGGCGGGGTTCGGCTTCTGGCGTGTGACCGGCGGCTCTA
GAGCCTCTGCTAACCATGTTCATGCCTTCTTCTTTTTCCTACAGCTCCTGGGCAACGTGCTGGTTATTGT
GCTGTCTCATCATTTTGGCAAAGAATTCGTCGAGAACGTCGACAAGCTTCTCGACCAATTCGGGGAAATG
TGCGCGGAACCCCTATTTGTTTATTTTTCTAAATACATTCAAATATGTATCCGCTCATGAGACAATAACC
CTGATAAATGCTTCAATAATATTGAAAAAGGAAGAGTATGAGTATTCAACATTTCCGTGTCGCCCTTATT
CCCTTTTTTGCGGCATTTTGCCTTCCTGTTTTTGCTCACCCAGAAACGCTGGTGAAAGTAAAAGATGCTG
AAGATCAGTTGGGTGCACGAGTGGGTTACATCGAACTGGATCTCAACAGCGGTAAGATCCTTGAGAGTTT
TCGCCCCGAAGAACGTTTTCCAATGATGAGCACTTTTAAAGTTCTGCTATGTGGCGCGGTATTATCCCGT
ATTGACGCCGGGCAAGAGCAACTCGGTCGCCGCATACACTATTCTCAGAATGACTTGGTTGAGTACTCAC
CAGTCACAGAAAAGCATCTTACGGATGGCATGACAGTAAGAGAATTATGCAGTGCTGCCATAACCATGAG
TGATAACACTGCGGCCAACTTACTTCTGACAACGATCGGAGGACCGAAGGAGCTAACCGCTTTTTTGCAC
AACATGGGGGATCATGTAACTCGCCTTGATCGTTGGGAACCGGAGCTGAATGAAGCCATACCAAACGACG
AGCGTGACACCACGATGCCTGTAGCAATGGCAACAACGTTGCGCAAACTATTAACTGGCGAACTACTTAC
TCTAGCTTCCCGGCAACAATTAATAGACTGGATGGAGGCGGATAAAGTTGCAGGACCACTTCTGCGCTCG
GCCCTTCCGGCTGGCTGGTTTATTGCTGATAAATCTGGAGCCGGTGAGCGTGGGTCTCGCGGTATCATTG
CAGCACTGGGGCCAGATGGTAAGCCCTCCCGTATCGTAGTTATCTACACGACGGGGAGTCAGGCAACTAT
GGATGAACGAAATAGACAGATCGCTGAGATAGGTGCCTCACTGATTAAGCATTGGTAACTGTCAGACCAA
GTTTACTCATATATACTTTAGATTGATTTAAAACTTCATTTTTAATTTAAAAGGATCTAGGTGAAGATCC
TTTTTGATAATCTCATGACCAAAATCCCTTAACGTGAGTTTTCGTTCCACTGAGCGTCAGACCCCGTAGA
AAAGATCAAAGGATCTTCTTGAGATCCTTTTTTTCTGCGCGTAATCTGCTGCTTGCAAACAAAAAAACCA
CCGCTACCAGCGGTGGTTTGTTTGCCGGATCAAGAGCTACCAACTCTTTTTCCGAAGGTAACTGGCTTCA
GCAGAGCGCAGATACCAAATACTGTTCTTCTAGTGTAGCCGTAGTTAGGCCACCACTTCAAGAACTCTGT
AGCACCGCCTACATACCTCGCTCTGCTAATCCTGTTACCAGTGGCTGCTGCCAGTGGCGATAAGTCGTGT
CTTACCGGGTTGGACTCAAGACGATAGTTACCGGATAAGGCGCAGCGGTCGGGCTGAACGGGGGGTTCGT
GCACACAGCCCAGCTTGGAGCGAACGACCTACACCGAACTGAGATACCTACAGCGTGAGCTATGAGAAAG
CGCCACGCTTCCCGAAGGGAGAAAGGCGGACAGGTATCCGGTAAGCGGCAGGGTCGGAACAGGAGAGCGC
ACGAGGGAGCTTCCAGGGGGAAACGCCTGGTATCTTTATAGTCCTGTCGGGTTTCGCCACCTCTGACTTG
AGCGTCGATTTTTGTGATGCTCGTCAGGGGGGCGGAGCCTATGGAAAAACGCCAGCAACGCGGCCTTTTT
ACGGTTCCTGGCCTTTTGCTGGCCTTTTGCTCACATGTTCTTTCCTGCGTTATCCCCTGATTCTGTGGAT
AACCGTATTACCGCCTTTGAGTGAGCTGATACCGCTCGCCGCAGCCGAACGACCGAGCGCAGCGAGTCAG
TGAGC
Features (pLannotate 1.2.2; 7 found; start..end, strand, type, name):
     42..421     -  enhancer       CMV enhancer: human cytomegalovirus immediate early enhancer
    431..707     +  promoter       chicken β-actin promoter: No description available
    708..1724    +  intron         chimeric intron: chimera between introns from chicken β-actin and rabbit β-globin
   1722..1790    +  CDS            HBB (fragment): HBB_LEPEU - Experimental evidence at protein level: Swiss-Prot protein existence level 1. Involved in oxygen transport from the lung to the various peripheral tissues. From Lepus europaeus (European hare).
   1823..1927    +  promoter       AmpR promoter: bla
   1928..2788    +  CDS            AmpR: β-lactamase; bla; confers resistance to ampicillin, carbenicillin, and related antibiotics
   2959..3547    +  rep_origin     ori: high-copy-number ColE1/pMB1/pBR322/pUC origin of replication
