[The description below was written by a language model from this plasmid's Addgene catalogue record and pLannotate feature annotations shown in this document.]
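Description:
MXS_CAG is a small synthetic-biology part plasmid (3,715 bp in the depositor's full sequence) that carries the CAG promoter as a building block for the MXS-chaining cloning platform, a system designed for assembling mammalian expression constructs for imaging and flow cytometry. The backbone is the minimal MXS_chaining vector of about 1.9 kb. It contains little beyond a high-copy ColE1/pUC-type origin of replication and a β-lactamase (AmpR) gene driven by its own bla promoter, so the plasmid is propagated in E. coli under ampicillin selection. No mammalian selection marker, viral element or reporter is annotated.

The roughly 1.8 kb insert sits between MluI and SalI sites, both of which are preserved after cloning and so remain available for moving or joining the module. The feature table resolves it into the standard CAG components: the human cytomegalovirus immediate-early enhancer (annotated here on the minus strand), the chicken β-actin promoter, and the chimeric chicken β-actin/rabbit β-globin intron. Together these give strong, broadly active constitutive transcription in mammalian cells. The short "HBB fragment" CDS called at the 3′ end of the intron most likely reflects residual β-globin exon sequence that normally accompanies the CAG splice acceptor region, not an intended coding payload.

No open reading frame or polyadenylation signal follows the promoter, so the plasmid is not an expression vector on its own. It serves as a promoter donor to be combined with coding sequences and terminators from other MXS modules. The record does not describe the chaining mechanism itself.
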