Addgene plasmid #62420: MXS_CAG
Purpose: MXS_chaining vector with CAG
Depositing lab: Pierre Neveu. Depositing organization: European Molecular Biology Laboratory (EMBL), Heidelberg. Publication: MXS-Chaining: A Highly Efficient Cloning Platform for Imaging and Flow Cytometry Approaches in Mammalian Systems. Sladitschek HL, Neveu PA. PLoS One. 2015 Apr 24;10(4):e0124958. doi: 10.1371/journal.pone.0124958. eCollection 2015. PONE-D-15-01385 PubMed 25909630.
Backbone
  Vector backbone: MXS_chaining vector
  Backbone manufacturer: Neveu lab, Addgene plasmid #62394
  Backbone size w/o insert (bp): 1945
  Vector type: Synthetic Biology
Growth in bacteria
  Bacterial resistance: Ampicillin, 100 μg/mL
  Growth temperature: 37°C
  Growth strain: Mach1
  Copy number: High Copy
Gene/Insert
  Gene/Insert name: CAG Promoter
  Species: Synthetic
  Insert size (bp): 1769
  Cloning method: Restriction Enzyme; 5′ cloning site MluI (not destroyed); 3′ cloning site SalI (not destroyed)
  Sequencing primers: 5′ TTACCGCCTTTGAGTGAG; 3′ TTGTCTCATGAGCGGATAC
Terms and licenses: Academic/Nonprofit Terms; Industry Terms: Not Available to Industry
How to cite: MXS_CAG was a gift from Pierre Neveu (Addgene plasmid # 62420 ; http://n2t.net/addgene:62420 ; RRID:Addgene_62420)
