>Addgene plasmid #62420 | MXS_CAG | addgene partial sequence | sequence record 104695 | pBR322ori-F 5'-GGGAAACGCCTGGTATCTTT-3'
GTGATGCTCGTCAGGGGGGCGGAGCCTATGGAAAAACGCCAGCAACGCGGCCTTTTTACGGTTCCTGGCC
TTTTGCTGGCCTTTTGCTCACATGTTCTTTCCTGCGTTATCCCCTGATTCTGTGGATAACCGTATTACCG
CCTTTGAGTGAGCTGATACCGCTCGCCGCAGCCGAACGACCGAGCGCAGCGAGTCAGTGAGCCATGATAT
CAAACGCGAAGCTTACGCGTAACCTCGAGAACCCATGGTAATAGCGATGACTAATACGTAGATGTACTGC
CAAGTAGGAAAGTCCCATAAGGTCATGTACTGGGCATAATGCCAGGCGGGCCATTTACCGTCATTGACGT
CAATAGGGGGCGTACTTGGCATATGATACACTTGATGTACTGCCAAGTGGGCAGTTTACCGTAAATACTC
CACCCATTGACGTCAATGGAAAGTCCCTATTGGCGTTACTATGGGAACATACGTCATTATTGACGTCAAT
GGGCGGGGGTCGTTGGGCGGTCAGCCAGGCGGGCCATTTACCGTAAGTTATGTAACGCGGAACTCCATAT
ATGGGCTATGAACTAATGACCCCGTAATTGATTACTATTAATAACTAGTCAATAATCAATGTC
