>Addgene plasmid #62420 | MXS_CAG | addgene partial sequence | sequence record 106872 | CAGenhancer-F 5'-GGGCGTACTTGGCATATGAT-3'
TACTCCACCCATTGACGTCAATGGAAAGTCCCTATTGGCGTTACTATGGGAACATACGTCATTATTGACG
TCAATGGGCGGGGGTCGTTGGGCGGTCAGCCAGGCGGGCCATTTACCGTAAGTTATGTAACGCGGAACTC
CATATATGGGCTATGAACTAATGACCCCGTAATTGATTACTATTAATAACTAGTCAATAATCAATGTCGA
GCCATGGTCGAGGTGAGCCCCACGTTCTGCTTCACTCTCCCCATCTCCCCCCCCTCCCCACCCCCAATTT
TGTATTTATTTATTTTTTAATTATTTTGTGCAGCGAT
