>Addgene plasmid #62420 | MXS_CAG | addgene partial sequence | sequence record 109793 | Amp-R 5'-ATAATACCGCGCCACATAGC-3'
CTCTCAAGGATCTTACCGCTGTTGAGATCCAGTTCGATGTAACCCACTCGTGCACCCAACTGATCTTCAG
CATCTTTTACTTTCACCAGCGTTTCTGGGTGAGCAAAAACAGGAAGGCAAAATGCCGCAAAAAAGGGAAT
AAGGGCGACACGGAAATGTTGAATACTCATACTCTTCCTTTTTCAATATTATTGAAGCATTTATCAGGGT
TATTGTCTCATGAGCGGATACATATTTGAATGTATTTAGAAAAATAAACAAATAGGGGTTCCGCGCACAT
TTCCCCGAATTGGTCGAGAAGCTTGTCGACGAATTCTTTGCCAAAATGATGAGACAGCACAATAACCAGC
ACGTTGCCCAGGAGCTGTAGGAAAAAGAAGAAGGCATGAACATGGTTAGCAGAGGCTCTAGAGCCGCCGG
TCACACGCCAGAAGCCGAACCCCGCCCTGCCCCGTCCCCCCCGAAGGCAGCCGTCCCCCCGCGGACAGCC
CCGAGGCTGGAGAGGGAGAAGGGGACGGCGGCGCGGCGACGCACGAAGGCCCTCCCCGCCCATTTCCTTC
CTGCCGGCGCCGCACCGCTTCG
